Addgene plasmid #123828: MTK4a_015
Purpose: Encodes msfGFP as a Type 4a part to be used in the MTK system
Depositing lab: Hana El-Samad. Depositing organization: University of California, San Francisco (UCSF). Publication: A Toolkit for Rapid Modular Construction of Biological Circuits in Mammalian Cells. Fonseca JP, Bonny AR, Kumar GR, Ng AH, Town J, Wu QC, Aslankoohi E, Chen SY, Dods G, Harrigan P, Osimiri LC, Kistler AL, El-Samad H. ACS Synth Biol. 2019 Nov 15;8(11):2593-2606. doi: 10.1021/acssynbio.9b00322. Epub 2019 Nov 5. PubMed 31686495.
Backbone
  Vector backbone: MTK0_027
  Vector type: Mammalian Expression
Growth in bacteria
  Bacterial resistance: Chloramphenicol, 25 μg/mL
  Growth temperature: 37°C
  Growth strain: DH5alpha
  Copy number: Unknown
Gene/Insert
  Gene/Insert name: msfGFP
  Species: Synthetic
  Cloning method: Restriction Enzyme; 5′ cloning site BsmBI (destroyed during cloning); 3′ cloning site BsmBI (destroyed during cloning)
Terms and licenses: Academic/Nonprofit Terms; Industry Terms: Not Available to Industry
Depositor comments: Type 4a parts are used for C-terminal coding sequences in the MTK system Please visit https://www.biorxiv.org/content/10.1101/506188v2 for BioRxiv preprint
How to cite: MTK4a_015 was a gift from Hana El-Samad (Addgene plasmid # 123828 ; http://n2t.net/addgene:123828 ; RRID:Addgene_123828)
