[The description below was written by a language model from this plasmid's Addgene catalogue record and pLannotate feature annotations shown in this document.]
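Description:
MTK4a_015 is a small part plasmid (about 2.4 kb) from the Mammalian Toolkit (MTK), a modular hierarchical cloning system for assembling genetic circuits for mammalian cells. It is built on the MTK0_027 part-entry backbone and, although catalogued as a mammalian expression vector, it functions as a storage and donor plasmid rather than a stand-alone expression construct. The annotated features include no mammalian promoter or polyadenylation signal. Propagation in E. coli relies on a high-copy ColE1/pUC-type origin, and selection is by chloramphenicol, conferred by the cat gene under its native promoter. A lambda t0 terminator lies downstream of cat, between the resistance cassette and the insert.

The payload is msfGFP, a synthetic green fluorescent protein coding sequence. The automated annotation recognises it as a mammalian codon-optimised superfolder GFP, a variant that folds robustly even when fused to poorly folding partners. The "m" in the name conventionally denotes a monomeric form, though the record does not detail the mutations. The insert was introduced through BsmBI sites that were destroyed during cloning, as is typical for domesticating parts in Golden Gate-style toolkits. As a Type 4a part, it occupies the position reserved for C-terminal coding sequences. It is therefore intended to be combined with upstream promoter and coding-sequence parts and downstream parts to form a complete transcriptional unit, in which msfGFP acts as a C-terminal fluorescent fusion tag. The specific enzyme and overhangs used for those downstream assemblies are not stated in the record.
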