Features (pLannotate 1.2.2; 5 found; start..end, strand, type, name):
     56..644     +  rep_origin     ori: high-copy-number ColE1/pMB1/pBR322/pUC origin of replication
    759..1475    +  CDS            superfolder GFP: GFP variant that folds robustly even when fused to poorly folded proteins (Pédelacq et al., 2006) mammalian codon-optimized
   1499..1533    -  terminator     lambda t0 terminator: minimal transcription terminator from phage lambda (Scholtissek and Grosse, 1987)
   1607..2263    -  CDS            cat: CAT_ECOLX - Experimental evidence at protein level: Swiss-Prot protein existence level 1. This enzyme is an effector of chloramphenicol resistance in bacteria. From Escherichia coli. This protein is used as a marker in many commonly used cloning vectors, such as pACYC184.
   2264..2361    -  promoter       cat promoter: promoter of the E. coli cat gene encoding chloramphenicol acetyltransferase
>Addgene plasmid #123828 | MTK4a_015 | addgene full sequence | sequence record 249775 | Addgene NGS Result
GTGAGTTTTCGTTCCACTGAGCGTCAGACCCCGTAGAAAAGATCAAAGGATCTTCTTGAGATCCTTTTTT
TCTGCGCGTAATCTGCTGCTTGCAAACAAAAAAACCACCGCTACCAGCGGTGGTTTGTTTGCCGGATCAA
GAGCTACCAACTCTTTTTCCGAAGGTAACTGGCTTCAGCAGAGCGCAGATACCAAATACTGTTCTTCTAG
TGTAGCCGTAGTTAGGCCACCACTTCAAGAACTCTGTAGCACCGCCTACATACCTCGCTCTGCTAATCCT
GTTACCAGTGGCTGCTGCCAGTGGCGATAAGTCGTGTCTTACCGGGTTGGACTCAAGACGATAGTTACCG
GATAAGGCGCAGCGGTCGGGCTGAACGGGGGGTTCGTGCACACAGCCCAGCTTGGAGCGAACGACCTACA
CCGAACTGAGATACCTACAGCGTGAGCTATGAGAAAGCGCCACGCTTCCCGAAGGGAGAAAGGCGGACAG
GTATCCGGTAAGCGGCAGGGTCGGAACAGGAGAGCGCACGAGGGAGCTTCCAGGGGGAAACGCCTGGTAT
CTTTATAGTCCTGTCGGGTTTCGCCACCTCTGACTTGAGCGTCGATTTTTGTGATGCTCGTCAGGGGGGC
GGAGCCTATGGAAAAACGCCAGCAACGCGGCCTTTTTACGGTTCCTGGCCTTTTGCTGGCCTTTTGCTCA
CATGTTCTTTCCTGCGTTATCCCCTGATTCTGTGGATAACCGTAGTCGGTCTCAATCCGTGAGCAAGGGC
GAGGAGCTGTTCACCGGGGTGGTGCCCATCCTGGTCGAGCTGGACGGCGACGTAAACGGCCACAAGTTCA
GCGTGCGCGGCGAGGGCGAGGGCGATGCCACCAACGGCAAGCTGACCCTGAAGTTCATCTGCACCACCGG
CAAGCTGCCCGTGCCCTGGCCCACCCTCGTGACCACCCTGACCTACGGCGTGCAGTGCTTCAGCCGCTAC
CCCGACCACATGAAGCGCCACGACTTCTTCAAGTCCGCCATGCCCGAAGGCTACGTCCAGGAGCGCACCA
TCAGCTTCAAGGACGACGGCACCTACAAGACCCGCGCCGAGGTGAAGTTCGAGGGCGACACCCTGGTGAA
CCGCATCGAGCTGAAGGGCATCGACTTCAAGGAGGACGGCAACATCCTGGGGCACAAGCTGGAGTACAAC
TTCAACAGCCACAACGTCTATATCACCGCCGACAAGCAGAAGAACGGCATCAAGGCCAACTTCAAGATCC
GCCACAACGTGGAGGACGGCAGCGTGCAGCTCGCCGACCACTACCAGCAGAACACCCCCATCGGCGACGG
CCCCGTGCTGCTGCCCGACAACCACTACCTGAGCACCCAGTCCAAGCTGAGCAAAGACCCCAACGAGAAG
CGCGATCACATGGTCCTGCTGGAGTTCGTGACCGCCGCCGGGATCACTCACGGCATGGACGAGCTGTACA
AGTAACTCGAGTGGCTGAGACCAGACCAATAAAAAACGCCCGGCGGCAACCGAGCGTTCTGAACAAATCC
AGATGGAGTTCTGAGGTCATTACTGGATCTATCAACAGGAGTCCAAGCGAGCTCGATATCAAATTACGCC
CCGCCCTGCCACTCATCGCAGTACTGTTGTAATTCATTAAGCATTCTGCCGACATGGAAGCCATCACAAA
CGGCATGATGAACCTGAATCGCCAGCGGCATCAGCACCTTGTCGCCTTGCGTATAATATTTGCCCATGGT
GAAAACGGGGGCGAAGAAGTTGTCCATATTGGCCACGTTTAAATCAAAACTGGTGAAACTCACCCAGGGA
TTGGCTGAAACGAAAAACATATTCTCAATAAACCCTTTAGGGAAATAGGCCAGGTTTTCACCGTAACACG
CCACATCTTGCGAATATATGTGTAGAAACTGCCGGAAATCGTCGTGGTATTCACTCCAGAGCGATGAAAA
CGTTTCAGTTTGCTCATGGAAAACGGTGTAACAAGGGTGAACACTATCCCATATCACCAGCTCACCGTCT
TTCATTGCCATACGAAATTCCGGATGAGCATTCATCAGGCGGGCAAGAATGTGAATAAAGGCCGGATAAA
ACTTGTGCTTATTTTTCTTTACGGTCTTTAAAAAGGCCGTAATATCCAGCTGAACGGTCTGGTTATAGGT
ACATTGAGCAACTGACTGAAATGCCTCAAAATGTTCTTTACGATGCCATTGGGATATATCAACGGTGGTA
TATCCAGTGATTTTTTTCTCCATTTTAGCTTCCTTAGCTCCTGAAAATCTCGATAACTCAAAAAATACGC
CCGGTAGTGATCTTATTTCATTATGGTGAAAGTTGGAACCTCTTACGTGCCCGATCAATCATGACCAAAA
TCCCTTAAC
